Addgene plasmid #211843: pDGB3_alpha1-pAtUBQ10:HA-LRR-NELC492A-mcherry-Tnos
Purpose: Plant transient expression cassette for the catalytically inactive E3-DART ligase under a UBQ10 promoter.
Depositing lab: Marcela Rojas-Pierce. Depositing organization: North Carolina State University. Publication: Rapid depletion of target proteins in plants by an inducible protein degradation system. Huang L, Rojas-Pierce M. Plant Cell. 2024 Mar 6:koae072. doi: 10.1093/plcell/koae072. PubMed 38446628.
Backbone
  Vector backbone: pDGB3_alpha1
  Backbone manufacturer: Diego Orzaez Lab
  Backbone size w/o insert (bp): 6367
  Vector type: Plant Expression, Synthetic Biology
  Selectable markers: Rifamycin for Agrobacterium
Growth in bacteria
  Bacterial resistance: Kanamycin, 50 μg/mL
  Growth temperature: 37°C
  Growth strain: DH5alpha
  Copy number: High Copy
Gene/Insert
  Gene/Insert name: LRR-NEL
  Species: Salmonella typhimurium
  Mutation: C492A
  Promoter: UBIQUITIN10
  Tag / fusion protein: HA (N terminal on insert); mCherry (C terminal on insert)
  Cloning method: Restriction Enzyme; 5′ cloning site BsaI (destroyed during cloning); 3′ cloning site BsaI (destroyed during cloning)
Terms and licenses: Academic/Nonprofit Terms; Industry Terms: Not Available to Industry
Depositor comments: Rojas-Pierce Lab plasmid pMRP1145, Design 221
How to cite: pDGB3_alpha1-pAtUBQ10:HA-LRR-NELC492A-mcherry-Tnos was a gift from Marcela Rojas-Pierce (Addgene plasmid # 211843 ; http://n2t.net/addgene:211843 ; RRID:Addgene_211843)
