[The description below was written by a language model from this plasmid's Addgene catalogue record and pLannotate feature annotations shown in this document.]
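Description:
pDGB3_alpha1-pAtUBQ10:HA-LRR-NELC492A-mcherry-Tnos is a GoldenBraid-style binary T-DNA plasmid (about 11.2 kb) built in the pDGB3_alpha1 backbone for Agrobacterium-mediated transient expression in plants. It is a shuttle vector. A high-copy ColE1/pUC-type origin with the pBR322 bom region supports propagation in E. coli, while the pVS1 oriV together with the RepA replication and StaA stability proteins maintains it in Agrobacterium. A KanR aminoglycoside phosphotransferase gene in the backbone provides kanamycin selection in bacteria. The rifamycin entry in the record refers to selection of the Agrobacterium host rather than to a plasmid-borne marker, and no plant selectable marker is annotated. Nopaline-type left and right border repeats delimit the region transferred into plant cells.

The T-DNA holds a single transcriptional unit assembled through BsaI sites that were destroyed during cloning. According to the catalogue entry it is driven by the Arabidopsis UBIQUITIN10 promoter, which is not itself annotated in the feature table but presumably lies in the unannotated region upstream of the coding sequence. The open reading frame begins with an N-terminal HA epitope tag, followed by the LRR-NEL portion of a Salmonella typhimurium effector that the annotation matches to the E3 ubiquitin ligase SspH1, then a C-terminal mCherry for red fluorescence detection, and ends at the NOS terminator. The C492A substitution makes the ligase catalytically inactive. The plasmid therefore expresses an inactive version of the E3-DART ligase component of an inducible targeted protein degradation system in plants, which would suit use as a negative control alongside the active ligase.
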