Features (pLannotate 1.2.2; 15 found; start..end, strand, type, name):
   2011..2037    +  CDS            3xHA (fragment): three tandem HA epitope tags
   2035..3654    +  CDS            sspH1 (fragment) (sequence partly withheld): SSPH1_SALT1 - Experimental evidence at protein level: Swiss-Prot protein existence level 1. Effector proteins function to alter host cell physiology and promote bacterial survival in host tissues (PubMed:10564523, PubMed:18005683, PubMed:16611232, PubMed:24248594). This protein is an E3 ubiquitin-protein ligase that interferes with the host's ubiquitination pathway and targets host proteins for proteasomal degradation (PubMed:10564523, PubMed:18005683, PubMed:16611232, PubMed:24248594). Can ubiquitinate ubiquitin, giving rise to polyubiquitin chains (in vitro) (PubMed:18005683). Polyubiquitina
   3685..4392    +  CDS            mCherry: mCherry is a basic (constitutively fluorescent) red fluorescent protein published in 2004, derived from Discosoma sp.. It is reported to be a very rapidly-maturing monomer with low acid sensitivity.
   4419..4671    +  terminator     NOS terminator: nopaline synthase terminator and poly(A) signal
   4792..4879    +  promoter       AmpR promoter (fragment): bla
   4912..4936    +  misc_feature   RB T-DNA repeat: right border repeat from nopaline C58 T-DNA
   5276..5677    +  CDS            Y4CG_SINFN (fragment): Protein inferred from homology: Swiss-Prot protein existence level 3. From Sinorhizobium fredii (strain NBRC 101917 / NGR234).
   6237..6866    +  CDS            pVS1 StaA: stability protein from the Pseudomonas plasmid pVS1 (Heeb et al., 2000)
   7295..8368    +  CDS            pVS1 RepA: replication protein from the Pseudomonas plasmid pVS1 (Heeb et al., 2000)
   8434..8628    +  rep_origin     pVS1 oriV: origin of replication for the Pseudomonas plasmid pVS1 (Heeb et al., 2000)
   8831..8870    +  CDS            rop (fragment): Rop protein, which maintains plasmids at low copy number; rop
   8972..9112    +  misc_feature   bom: basis of mobility region from pBR322
   9298..9886    -  rep_origin     ori: high-copy-number ColE1/pMB1/pBR322/pUC origin of replication
   9974..10789   -  CDS            KanR: aminoglycoside phosphotransferase; aph(3')-Ia; confers resistance to kanamycin in bacteria or G418 (Geneticin®) in eukaryotes
  11222..11246   +  misc_feature   LB T-DNA repeat: left border repeat from nopaline C58 T-DNA
>Addgene plasmid #211843 | pDGB3_alpha1-pAtUBQ10:HA-LRR-NELC492A-mcherry-Tnos | addgene full sequence | sequence record 422274 | Addgene NGS Result
TAACGAATTCGTCTCAGGAGAGTCTAGCTCAACAGAGCTTTTAACCCAAATTGGTACAATAGAATACAAC
TTTAGATCATAATTCTCAAAAGAAAGAGATTCCTTAGCTATTCTATCTGCCACTCCATTTCCTTCTCGGC
TTGTATGCACAAGCATAAAATCCTCAAACTTGCTAAGTAGATACTTTATGTCTTGGATAATTGGATTGAG
ACTTGACAAGCATAACTTTCATGTAACCAAAGACACAAGTTGCTGAGAATCCACCTCAAAAATGATCTTC
CTATAATTGAATCGGGATAATGACAGCACAGCCCATCTAAGAGCCTCCACTTCTACTTCCAGCACGCTTC
TTACTTTTACCACAGCTCTTGCACCTAACCATAACACCTTCCCTGTATGATCGCGAAGCACCCACCCTAA
GCCACATTTTAATCCTTCTGTTGGCCATGCCCCATCAAAGTTGCACTTAACCCAAGATTGTGGTGGAGCT
TCCCATGTTTCTCGTCTGTCCCGACGGTGTTGTGGTTGGTGCTTTCCTTACATTCTGAGCCTCTTTCCTT
CTAATCCACTCATCTGCATCTTCTTGTGTCCTTACTAATACCTCATTGGTTCCAAATTCCCTCCCTTTAA
GCACCAGCTCGTTTCTGTTCTTCCACAGCCTCCCAAGTATCCAAGGGACTAAAGCCTCCACATTCTTCAG
ATCAGGATATTCTTGTTTAAGATGTTGAACTCTATGGAGGTTTGTATGAACTGATGATCTAGGACCGGAT
AAGTTCCCTTCTTCATAGCGAACTTATTCAAAGAATGTTTTGTGTATCATTCTTGTTACATTGTTATTAA
TGAAAAAATATTATTGGTCATTGGACTGAACACGAGTGTTAAATATGGACCAGGCCCCAAATAAGATCCA
TTGATATATGAATTAAATAACAAGAATAAATCGAGTCACCAAACCACTTGCCTTTTTTAACGAGACTTGT
TCACCAACTTGATACAAAAGTCATTATCCTATGCAAATCAATAATCATACAAAAATATCCAATAACACTA
AAAAATTAAAAGAAATGGATAATTTCACAATATGTTATACGATAAAGAAGTTACTTTTCCAAGAAATTCA
CTGATTTTATAAGCCCACTTGCATTAGATAAATGGCAAAAAAAAACAAAAAGGAAAAGAAATAAAGCACG
AAGAATTCTAGAAAATACGAAATACGCTTCAATGCAGTGGGACCCACGGTTCAATTATTGCCAATTTTCA
GCTCCACCGTATATTTAAAAAATAAAACGATAATGCTAAAAAAATATAAATCGTAACGATCGTTAAATCT
CAACGGCTGGATCTTATGACGACCGTTAGAAATTGTGGTTGTCGACGAGTCAGTAATAAACGGCGTCAAA
GTGGTTGCAGCCGGCACACACGAGTCGTGTTTATCAACTCAAAGCACAAATACTTTTCCTCAACCTAAAA
ATAAGGCAATTAGCCAAAAACAACTTTGCGTGTAAACAACGCTCAATACACGTGTCATTTTATTATTAGC
TATTGCTTCACCGCCTTAGCTTTCTCGTGACCTAGTCGTCCTCGTCTTTTCTTCTTCTTCTTCTATAAAA
CAATACCCAAAGAGCTCTTCTTCTTCACAATTCAGATTTCAATTTCTCAAAATCTTAAAAACTTTCTCTC
AATTCTCTCTACCGTGATCAAGGTAAATTTCTGTGTTCCTTATTCTCTCAAAATCTTCGATTTTGTTTTC
GTTCGATCCCAATTTCGTATATGTTCTTTGGTTTAGATTCTGTTAATCTTAGATCGAAGACGATTTTCTG
GGTTTGATCGTTAGATATCATCTTAATTCTCGATTAGGGTTTCATAGATATCATCCGATTTGTTCAAATA
ATTTGAGTTTTGTCGAATAATTACTCTTCGATTTGTGATTTCTATCTAGATCTGGTGTTAGTTTCTAGTT
TGTGCGATCGAATTTGTCGATTAATCTGAGTTTTTCTGATTAACAGAATGTACCCATACGATGTTCCAGA
TTACGCTGAGTATGATGCTGTCTGGTCAAAATGGGAAAGGGATGCACCAGCAGGAGAGTCACCTGGAAGA
GCAGCAGTGGTTCAGGAAATGCGTGATTGCCTTAATAACGGAAATCCAGTGCTTAACGTGGGAGCTTCAG
GTCTTACCACCCTTCCAGACCGTCTTCCACCGCATATTACAACACTTGTTATTCCAGATAATAATCTCAC
CTCTTTGCCTGAGTTGCCAGAAGGACTTAGAGAGCTTGAGGTGTCTGGAAACCTTCAGCTTACATCTCTT
CCATCTCTTCCGCAGGGTCTTCAGAAGTTGTGGGCCTATAACAATTGGCTTGCCTCTCTTCCGACTTTGC
CGCCAGGACTTGGGGATCTTGCTGTCTCTAATAACCAGCTTACCTCTCTTCCGGAGATGCCGCCAGCACT
TAGAGAGCTTAGGGTGTCTGGTAACAACCTTACCTCTCTTCCGGCTCTTCCGTCAGGACTTCAGAAGCTT
TGGGCATATAACAATAGATTGACCTCTTTGCCAGAGATGTCACCAGGTCTTCAGGAACTTGATGTCTCTC
ATAATCAGCTTACCAGATTGCCGCAATCTCTCACTGGTCTTTCTTCTGCTGCAAGAGTTTATCTTGACGG
GAATCCACTTTCTGTTAGAACTCTTCAGGCTCTTAGAGACATCATTGGACATTCAGGAATCAGGATACAC
TTCGATATGGCTGGGCCTTCTGTCCCTAGAGAAGCCAGAGCACTTCACCTTGCTGTCGCTGACTGGCTTA
CTTCTGCAAGAGAGGGGGAAGCTGCCCAGGCAGACAGATGGCAGGCTTTCGGACTTGAAGATAACGCCGC
CGCCTTCTCTCTTGTCCTTGACAGACTTCGTGAGACTGAAAACTTCAAAAAAGACGCTGGATTTAAGGCA
CAGATATCATCTTGGCTTACACAACTTGCTGAAGATGCTGCTCTTAGAGCAAAAACCTTTGCCATGGCAA
CAGAGGCAACATCAACCGCTGAGGACAGAGTCACACATGCCCTTCACCAGATGAATAACGTTCAACTTGT
TCATAATGCAGAAAAAGGGGAATACGACAACAATCTCCAGGGGCTTGTTTCTACTGGGCGTGAGATGTTC
AGACTTGCAACACTTGAACAGATTGCCAGAGAAAAAGCCGGAACACTTGCTCTTGTCGATGACGTTGAGG
TCTATCTTGCTTTCCAGAATAAGCTTAAGGAATCACTTGAGCTTACCTCTGTGACTTCAGAAATGCGTTT
CTTTGACGTTTCTGGAGTGACTGTTTCAGACCTTCAGGCTGCTGAGCTTCAGGTGAAAACCGCTGAAAAC
TCTGGGTTCAGTAAATGGATACTTCAGTGGGGGCCGCTTCACTCTGTGCTTGAAAGAAAA
[234 nt withheld, positions 3421-3654]
TTCGGAGGAGGTGGCTCATCTGGCGGAGGTATGGTGAGTAAGGGTGAAGAAGATAATATGGCAATAATTA
AAGAATTTATGCGTTTTAAAGTCCATATGGAAGGATCAGTCAATGGTCATGAATTCGAAATTGAGGGGGA
AGGTGAAGGAAGGCCGTATGAGGGGACTCAGACCGCTAAACTCAAGGTGACCAAGGGTGGGCCTTTGCCG
TTTGCATGGGATATCCTCTCTCCACAATTTATGTATGGATCAAAGGCTTACGTCAAGCACCCGGCTGACA
TACCTGACTATCTTAAACTCTCTTTCCCGGAAGGTTTTAAGTGGGAAAGAGTGATGAATTTCGAAGATGG
TGGGGTTGTGACCGTTACACAAGATTCAAGTCTGCAGGATGGAGAGTTTATTTACAAGGTTAAACTCAGA
GGTACCAATTTCCCGTCTGACGGGCCTGTGATGCAAAAAAAGACTATGGGGTGGGAGGCCTCTTCAGAAA
GAATGTATCCTGAGGATGGAGCACTCAAGGGTGAAATTAAACAAAGATTGAAGCTTAAAGATGGAGGTCA
TTATGACGCCGAAGTGAAAACTACATATAAGGCAAAGAAGCCAGTCCAATTGCCGGGAGCATATAATGTG
AATATTAAACTCGATATCACCTCTCACAATGAAGATTATACTATCGTCGAACAGTATGAAAGGGCCGAAG
GTCGTCATTCAACCGGAGGTATGGATGAGCTCTATAAGTGAGCTTGGAATGGATCTTCGATCCCGATCGT
TCAAACATTTGGCAATAAAGTTTCTTAAGATTGAATCCTGTTGCCGGTCTTGCGACGATTATCATATAAT
TTCTGTTGAATTACGTTAAGCATGTAATAATTAACATGTAATGCATGACGTTATTTATGAGATGGGTTTT
TATGATTAGAGTCCCGCAATTATACATTTAATACGCGATAGAAAACAAAATATAGCGCGCAAACTAGGAT
AAATTATCGCGCGCGGTGTCATCTATGTTACTAGATCGGGAATTGCCAAGCTAATTCTTGAAGACGAAAG
GGCCTCGTGATACGCCTATTTTTATAGGTTAATGTCATGATAATAATGGTTTCTTAGACGTCAGGTGGCA
CTTTTCGGGGAAATGTGCGCGGAACCCCTATTTGTTTATTTTTCTAAATACATTCAAATATGTATCCGCT
CATGAGACAATAACCCTGATAAATGCTTCAATAATGGGACCGACTCGCGCTGTCATGAGACGAATTCTGA
CAGGATATATTGGCGGGTAAACCTAAGAGAAAAGAGCGTTTATTAGAATAATCGGATATTTAAAAGGGCG
TGAAAAGGTTTATCCGTTCGTCCATTTGTATGTGCATGCCAACCACAGGGTTCCCCTCGGGATCAAAGTA
CTTTGATCCAACCCCTCCGCTGCTATAGTGCAGTCGGCTTCTGACGTTCAGTGCAGCCGTCATCTGAAAA
CGACATGTCGCACAAGTCCTAAGTTACGCGACAGGCTGCCGCCCTGCCCTTTTCCTGGCGTTTTCTTGTC
GCGTGTTTTAGTCGCATAAAGTAGAATACTTGCGACTAGAACCGGAGACATTACGCCATGAACAAGAGCG
CCGCCGCTGGCCTGCTGGGCTATGCCCGCGTCAGCACCGACGACCAGGACTTGACCAACCAACGGGCCGA
ACTGCACGCGGCCGGCTGCACCAAGCTGTTTTCCGAGAAGATCACCGGCACCAGGCGCGACCGCCCGGAG
CTGGCCAGGATGCTTGACCACCTACGCCCTGGCGACGTTGTGACAGTGACCAGGCTAGACCGCCTGGCCC
GCAGCACCCGCGACCTACTGGACATTGCCGAGCGCATCCAGGAGGCCGGCGCGGGCCTGCGTAGCCTGGC
AGAGCCGTGGGCCGACACCACCACGCCGGCCGGCCGCATGGTGTTGACCGTGTTCGCCGGCATTGCCGAG
TTCGAGCGTTCCCTAATCATCGACCGCACCCGGAGCGGGCGCGAGGCCGCCAAGGCCCGAGGCGTGAAGT
TTGGCCCCCGCCCTACCCTCACCCCGGCACAGATCGCGCACGCCCGCGAGCTGATCGACCAGGAAGGCCG
CACCGTGAAAGAGGCGGCTGCACTGCTTGGCGTGCATCGCTCGACCCTGTACCGCGCACTTGAGCGCAGC
GAGGAAGTGACGCCCACCGAGGCCAGGCGGCGCGGTGCCTTCCGTGAGGACGCATTGACCGAGGCCGACG
CCCTGGCGGCCGCCGAGAATGAACGCCAAGAGGAACAAGCATGAAACCGCACCAGGACGGCCAGGACGAA
CCGTTTTTCATTACCGAAGAGATCGAGGCGGAGATGATCGCGGCCGGGTACGTGTTCGAGCCGCCCGCGC
ACCTCTCAACCGTGCGGCTGCATGAAATCCTGGCCGGTTTGTCTGATGCCAAGCTGGCGGCCTGGCCGGC
CAGCTTGGCCGCTGAAGAAACCGAGCGCCGCCGTCTAAAAAGGTGATGTGTATTTGAGTAAAACAGCTTG
CGTCATGCGGTCGCTGCGTATATGATGCGATGAGTAAATAAACAAATACGCAAGGGGAACGCATGAAGGT
TATCGCTGTACTTAACCAGAAAGGCGGGTCAGGCAAGACGACCATCGCAACCCATCTAGCCCGCGCCCTG
CAACTCGCCGGGGCCGATGTTCTGTTAGTCGATTCCGATCCCCAGGGCAGTGCCCGCGATTGGGCGGCCG
TGCGGGAAGATCAACCGCTAACCGTTGTCGGCATCGACCGCCCGACGATTGACCGCGACGTGAAGGCCAT
CGGCCGGCGCGACTTCGTAGTGATCGACGGAGCGCCCCAGGCGGCGGACTTGGCTGTGTCCGCGATCAAG
GCAGCCGACTTCGTGCTGATTCCGGTGCAGCCAAGCCCTTACGACATATGGGCCACCGCCGACCTGGTGG
AGCTGGTTAAGCAGCGCATTGAGGTCACGGATGGAAGGCTACAAGCGGCCTTTGTCGTGTCGCGGGCGAT
CAAAGGCACGCGCATCGGCGGTGAGGTTGCCGAGGCGCTGGCCGGGTACGAGCTGCCCATTCTTGAGTCC
CGTATCACGCAGCGCGTGAGCTACCCAGGCACTGCCGCCGCCGGCACAACCGTTCTTGAATCAGAACCCG
AGGGCGACGCTGCCCGCGAGGTCCAGGCGCTGGCCGCTGAAATTAAATCAAAACTCATTTGAGTTAATGA
GGTAAAGAGAAAATGAGCAAAAGCACAAACACGCTAAGTGCCGGCCGTCCGAGCGCACGCAGCAGCAAGG
CTGCAACGTTGGCCAGCCTGGCAGACACGCCAGCCATGAAGCGGGTCAACTTTCAGTTGCCGGCGGAGGA
TCACACCAAGCTGAAGATGTACGCGGTACGCCAAGGCAAGACCATTACCGAGCTGCTATCTGAATACATC
GCGCAGCTACCAGAGTAAATGAGCAAATGAATAAATGAGTAGATGAATTTTAGCGGCTAAAGGAGGCGGC
ATGGAAAATCAAGAACAACCAGGCACCGACGCCGTGGAATGCCCCATGTGTGGAGGAACGGGCGGTTGGC
CAGGCGTAAGCGGCTGGGTTGCCTGCCGGCCCTGCAATGGCACTGGAACCCCCAAGCCCGAGGAATCGGC
GTGAGCGGTCGCAAACCATCCGGCCCGGTACAAATCGGCGCGGCGCTGGGTGATGACCTGGTGGAGAAGT
TGAAGGCCGCGCAGGCCGCCCAGCGGCAACGCATCGAGGCAGAAGCACGCCCCGGTGAATCGTGGCAAGC
GGCCGCTGATCGAATCCGCAAAGAATCCCGGCAACCGCCGGCAGCCGGTGCGCCGTCGATTAGGAAGCCG
CCCAAGGGCGACGAGCAACCAGATTTTTTCGTTCCGATGCTCTATGACGTGGGCACCCGCGATAGTCGCA
GCATCATGGACGTGGCCGTTTTCCGTCTGTCGAAGCGTGACCGACGAGCTGGCGAGGTGATCCGCTACGA
GCTTCCAGACGGGCACGTAGAGGTTTCCGCAGGGCCGGCCGGCATGGCCAGTGTGTGGGATTACGACCTG
GTACTGATGGCGGTTTCCCATCTAACCGAATCCATGAACCGATACCGGGAAGGGAAGGGAGACAAGCCCG
GCCGCGTGTTCCGTCCACACGTTGCGGACGTACTCAAGTTCTGCCGGCGAGCCGATGGCGGAAAGCAGAA
AGACGACCTGGTAGAAACCTGCATTCGGTTAAACACCACGCACGTTGCCATGCAGCGTACGAAGAAGGCC
AAGAACGGCCGCCTGGTGACGGTATCCGAGGGTGAAGCCTTGATTAGCCGCTACAAGATCGTAAAGAGCG
AAACCGGGCGGCCGGAGTACATCGAGATCGAGCTAGCTGATTGGATGTACCGCGAGATCACAGAAGGCAA
GAACCCGGACGTGCTGACGGTTCACCCCGATTACTTTTTGATCGATCCCGGCATCGGCCGTTTTCTCTAC
CGCCTGGCACGCCGCGCCGCAGGCAAGGCAGAAGCCAGATGGTTGTTCAAGACGATCTACGAACGCAGTG
GCAGCGCCGGAGAGTTCAAGAAGTTCTGTTTCACCGTGCGCAAGCTGATCGGGTCAAATGACCTGCCGGA
GTACGATTTGAAGGAGGAGGCGGGGCAGGCTGGCCCGATCCTAGTCATGCGCTACCGCAACCTGATCGAG
GGCGAAGCATCCGCCGGTTCCTAATGTACGGAGCAGATGCTAGGGCAAATTGCCCTAGCAGGGGAAAAAG
GTCGAAAAGGACTCTTTCCTGTGGATAGCACGTACATTGGGAACCCAAAGCCGTACATTGGGAACCGGAA
CCCGTACATTGGGAACCCAAAGCCGTACATTGGGAACCGGTCACACATGTAAGTGACTGATATAAAAGAG
AAAAAAGGCGATTTTTCCGCCTAAAACTCTTTAAAACTTATTAAAACTCTTAAAACCCGCCTGGCCTGTG
CATAACTGTCTGGCCAGCGCACAGCCGAAGAGCTGCAAAAAGCGCCTACCCTTCGGTCGCTGCGCTCCCT
ACGCCCCGCCGCTTCGCGTCGGCCTATCGCGGCCGCTGGCCGCTCAAAAATGGCTGGCCTACGGCCAGGC
AATCTACCAGGGCGCGGACAAGCCGCGCCGTCGCCACTCGACCGCCGGCGCCCACATCAAGGCACCCTGC
CTCGCGCGTTTCGGTGATGACGGTGAAAACCTCTGACACATGCAGCTCCCGGTGACGGTCACAGCTTGTC
TGTAAGCGGATGCCGGGAGCAGACAAGCCCGTCAGGGCGCGTCAGCGGGTGTTGGCGGGTGTCGGGGCGC
AGCCATGACCCAGTCACGTAGCGATAGCGGAGTGTATACTGGCTTAACTATGCGGCATCAGAGCAGATTG
TACTGAGAGTGCACCATATGCGGTGTGAAATACCGCACAGATGCGTAAGGAGAAAATACCGCATCAGGCG
CTCTTCCGCTTCCTCGCTCACTGACTCGCTGCGCTCGGTCGTTCGGCTGCGGCGAGCGGTATCAGCTCAC
TCAAAGGCGGTAATACGGTTATCCACAGAATCAGGGGATAACGCAGGAAAGAACATGTGAGCAAAAGGCC
AGCAAAAGGCCAGGAACCGTAAAAAGGCCGCGTTGCTGGCGTTTTTCCATAGGCTCCGCCCCCCTGACGA
GCATCACAAAAATCGACGCTCAAGTCAGAGGTGGCGAAACCCGACAGGACTATAAAGATACCAGGCGTTT
CCCCCTGGAAGCTCCCTCGTGCGCTCTCCTGTTCCGACCCTGCCGCTTACCGGATACCTGTCCGCCTTTC
TCCCTTCGGGAAGCGTGGCGCTTTCTCATAGCTCACGCTGTAGGTATCTCAGTTCGGTGTAGGTCGTTCG
CTCCAAGCTGGGCTGTGTGCACGAACCCCCCGTTCAGCCCGACCGCTGCGCCTTATCCGGTAACTATCGT
CTTGAGTCCAACCCGGTAAGACACGACTTATCGCCACTGGCAGCAGCCACTGGTAACAGGATTAGCAGAG
CGAGGTATGTAGGCGGTGCTACAGAGTTCTTGAAGTGGTGGCCTAACTACGGCTACACTAGAAGGACAGT
ATTTGGTATCTGCGCTCTGCTGAAGCCAGTTACCTTCGGAAAAAGAGTTGGTAGCTCTTGATCCGGCAAA
CAAACCACCGCTGGTAGCGGTGGTTTTTTTGTTTGCAAGCAGCAGATTACGCGCAGAAAAAAAGGATCTC
AAGAAGATCCTTTGATCTTTTCTACGGGGTCTGACGCTCAGTGGAACGAAAACTCACGTTAAGGGATTTT
GGTCATGCATTCTAGGTGATTAGAAAAACTCATCGAGCATCAAATGAAACTGCAATTTATTCATATCAGG
ATTATCAATACCATATTTTTGAAAAAGCCGTTTCTGTAATGAAGGAGAAAACTCACCGAGGCAGTTCCAT
AGGATGGCAAGATCCTGGTATCGGTCTGCGATTCCGACTCGTCCAACATCAATACAACCTATTAATTTCC
CCTCGTCAAAAATAAGGTTATCAAGTGAGAAATCACCATGAGTGACGACTGAATCCGGTGAGAATGGCAA
AAGTTTATGCATTTCTTTCCAGACTTGTTCAACAGGCCAGCCATTACGCTCGTCATCAAAATCACTCGCA
TCAACCAAACCGTTATTCATTCGTGATTGCGCCTGAGCGAGTCGAAATACGCGATCGCTGTTAAAAGGAC
AATTACAAACAGGAATCGAATGCAACCGGCGCAGGAACACTGCCAGCGCATCAACAATATTTTCACCTGA
ATCAGGATATTCTTCTAATACCTGGAATGCTGTTTTCCCTGGGATCGCAGTGGTGAGTAACCATGCATCA
TCAGGAGTACGGATAAAATGCTTGATGGTCGGAAGAGGCATAAATTCCGTCAGCCAGTTTAGTCTGACCA
TCTCATCTGTAACATCATTGGCAACGCTACCTTTGCCATGTTTCAGAAACAACTCTGGCGCATCGGGCTT
CCCATACAATCGGTAGATTGTCGCACCTGATTGCCCGACATTATCGCGAGCCCATTTATACCCATATAAA
TCAGCATCCATGTTGGAATTTAATCGCGGCCTTGAGCAAGACGTTTCCCGTTGAATATGGCTCATAACAG
AACTTATTATTTCCTTCCTCTTTTCTACAGTATTTAAAGATACCCCAAGAAGCTAATTATAACAAGACGA
ACTCCAATTCACTGTTCCTTGCATTCTAAAACCTTAAATACCAGAAAACAGCTTTTTCAAAGTTGTTTTC
AAAGTTGGCGTATAACATAGTATCGACGGAGCCGATTTTGAAACCGCGGTGATCACAGGCAGCAACGCTC
TGTCATCGTTACAATCAACATGCTACCCTCCGCGAGATCATCCGTGTTTCAAACCCGGCAGCTTAGTTGC
CGTTCTTCCGAATAGCATCGGTAACATGAGCAAAGTCTGCCGCCTTACAACGGCTCTCCCGCTGACGCCG
TCCCGGACTGATGGGCTGCCTGTATCGAGTGGTGATTTTGTGCCGAGCTGCCGGTCGGGGAGCTGTTGGC
TGGCTGGTGGCAGGATATATTGTGGTGTAAACA
